Addgene plasmid #148149: pT7-V5-SBP-C1-Hs4EBP3-YLLVtoAAAA_Z
Purpose: Mammalian Expression of Hs4EBP3-YLLVtoAAAA
Depositing lab: Elisa Izaurralde. Depositing organization: Max Planck Institute for Developmental Biology. Publication: GIGYF1/2 proteins use auxiliary sequences to selectively bind to 4EHP and repress target mRNA expression. Peter D, Weber R, Sandmeir F, Wohlbold L, Helms S, Bawankar P, Valkov E, Igreja C, Izaurralde E. Genes Dev. 2017 Jun 1;31(11):1147-1161. doi: 10.1101/gad.299420.117. Epub 2017 Jul 11. PubMed 28698298.
Backbone
  Vector backbone: Unknown
  Vector type: Mammalian Expression
Growth in bacteria
  Bacterial resistance: Kanamycin, 50 μg/mL
  Growth temperature: 37°C
  Growth strain: DH5alpha
  Copy number: High Copy
Gene/Insert
  Gene/Insert name: Hs4EBP3-YLLVtoAAAA
  Species: H. sapiens (human)
  Entrez Gene: EIF4EBP3 (a.k.a. 4E-BP3, 4EBP3)
  Cloning method: Unknown
Terms and licenses: Academic/Nonprofit Terms; Industry Terms: Not Available to Industry
Depositor comments: sequence extracted fromNCBI:NM_003732.2 Plasmids from this collection were made available to the research community and donated after the lab closed. Please note that the sequence provided by the depositing laboratory may be theoretical/predicted or based on Sanger sequencing results. There may be discrepancies between sequencing results obtained by Addgene and the depositor sequence. If an Addgene verified sequence is not available, please contact before placing your order to request that our lab fully sequence the plasmid.
How to cite: pT7-V5-SBP-C1-Hs4EBP3-YLLVtoAAAA_Z was a gift from Elisa Izaurralde (Addgene plasmid # 148149 ; http://n2t.net/addgene:148149 ; RRID:Addgene_148149)
