[The description below was written by a language model from this plasmid's Addgene catalogue record and pLannotate feature annotations shown in this document.]
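Description:
pT7-V5-SBP-C1-Hs4EBP3-YLLVtoAAAA_Z is a 4.5 kb mammalian expression plasmid encoding a mutant form of human EIF4EBP3 (4E-BP3), a translational repressor that in its hypophosphorylated state binds the cap-binding protein eIF4E and competes with eIF4G. The catalogue lists the backbone as unknown. It is propagated in E. coli from a high-copy ColE1/pUC-type origin and also carries an f1 origin. A single Tn5 NeoR/KanR gene sits behind tandem bacterial (bla) and SV40 early promoters and is followed by the HSV TK polyadenylation signal, so it provides kanamycin selection in bacteria and could support G418 selection in mammalian cells.

The expression cassette is driven by the CMV immediate-early enhancer and promoter. A T7 promoter lies between the CMV promoter and the coding region, which would also allow transcription by T7 RNA polymerase. The open reading frame begins with a V5 epitope tag and a streptavidin-binding peptide (SBP), both placed N-terminal to the 4E-BP3 coding sequence, and the transcript ends at an SV40 poly(A) signal. The name indicates that a YLLV motif has been replaced by four alanines; the record does not state the residue positions or the intended effect of the change. The short fragments annotated as HIV-1 LTR, large T antigen, ble and bGH poly(A) are probably incidental matches to backbone sequence rather than functional parts.

The tag combination suits immunodetection through V5 and streptavidin-based pulldown through SBP. Given the associated study on selective binding of GIGYF1/2 proteins to 4EHP, the construct was likely used in interaction assays in human cells. The depositor notes that the supplied sequence may be theoretical or based on Sanger reads.
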