Features (pLannotate 1.2.2; 17 found; start..end, strand, type, name):
     61..364     +  enhancer       CMV enhancer: human cytomegalovirus immediate early enhancer
    365..568     +  promoter       CMV promoter: human cytomegalovirus (CMV) immediate early promoter
    564..597     +  LTR            5' LTR (truncated) (fragment): truncated 5' long terminal repeat (LTR) from HIV-1
    613..631     +  promoter       T7 promoter: promoter for bacteriophage T7 RNA polymerase
    668..709     +  CDS            V5 tag: epitope tag from simian virus 5
    731..844     +  CDS            SBP: streptavidin-binding peptide selected from a peptide library; binds streptavidin with nanomolar affinity (Keefe et al., 2001)
    857..1156    +  CDS            EIF4EBP3: 4EBP3_HUMAN - Experimental evidence at protein level: Swiss-Prot protein existence level 1. Repressor of translation initiation that regulates EIF4E activity by preventing its assembly into the eIF4F complex: hypophosphorylated form competes with EIF4G1/EIF4G3 and strongly binds to EIF4E, leading to repress translation. In contrast, hyperphosphorylated form dissociates from EIF4E, allowing interaction between EIF4G1/EIF4G3 and EIF4E, leading to initiation of translation. From Homo sapiens (Human).
   1182..1266    +  CDS            large T antigen (fragment): large T antigen from SV40 (simian virus 40)
   1289..1410    +  polyA_signal   SV40 poly(A) signal: SV40 polyadenylation signal
   1444..1872    -  rep_origin     f1 ori (sequence partly withheld): f1 bacteriophage origin of replication; arrow indicates direction of (+) strand synthesis
   1899..2003    +  promoter       AmpR promoter: bla
   2005..2362    +  promoter       SV40 promoter: SV40 enhancer and early promoter
   2397..3191    +  CDS            NeoR/KanR: aminoglycoside phosphotransferase from Tn5; aph(3')-II (or nptII); confers resistance to neomycin, kanamycin, and G418 (Geneticin®)
   3212..3364    +  CDS            ble (fragment): BLE_KLEPN - Experimental evidence at protein level: Swiss-Prot protein existence level 1. Binding protein with a strong affinity to the bleomycin family of antibiotics. Binds to CL990; an antimitotic-antibiotic compound. From Klebsiella pneumoniae.
   3423..3470    +  polyA_signal   HSV TK poly(A) signal: herpes simplex virus thymidine kinase polyadenylation signal (Cole and Stacy, 1985)
   3561..3577    -  polyA_signal   bGH poly(A) signal (fragment): bovine growth hormone polyadenylation signal
   3799..4387    +  rep_origin     ori: high-copy-number ColE1/pMB1/pBR322/pUC origin of replication
>Addgene plasmid #148149 | pT7-V5-SBP-C1-Hs4EBP3-YLLVtoAAAA_Z | depositor full sequence | sequence record 290597 | Full Sequence
TAGTTATTAATAGTAATCAATTACGGGGTCATTAGTTCATAGCCCATATATGGAGTTCCGCGTTACATAA
CTTACGGTAAATGGCCCGCCTGGCTGACCGCCCAACGACCCCCGCCCATTGACGTCAATAATGACGTATG
TTCCCATAGTAACGCCAATAGGGACTTTCCATTGACGTCAATGGGTGGAGTATTTACGGTAAACTGCCCA
CTTGGCAGTACATCAAGTGTATCATATGCCAAGTACGCCCCCTATTGACGTCAATGACGGTAAATGGCCC
GCCTGGCATTATGCCCAGTACATGACCTTATGGGACTTTCCTACTTGGCAGTACATCTACGTATTAGTCA
TCGCTATTACCATGGTGATGCGGTTTTGGCAGTACATCAATGGGCGTGGATAGCGGTTTGACTCACGGGG
ATTTCCAAGTCTCCACCCCATTGACGTCAATGGGAGTTTGTTTTGGCACCAAAATCAACGGGACTTTCCA
AAATGTCGTAACAACTCCGCCCCATTGACGCAAATGGGCGGTAGGCGTGTACGGTGGGAGGTCTATATAA
GCAGAGCTCTCTGGCTAACTAGAGAACCCACTGCTTACTGGCTTATCGAAATTAATACGACTCACTATAG
GGAGACCCAAGCTCTAGCGCTACCGGTCGCCACCATGGGTAAGCCTATCCCTAACCCTCTCCTCGGTCTC
GATTCTACGCCCGGAAGCGGTAGCGGTACGATGGACGAGAAGACCACCGGCTGGGGGGGCGGCCACGTGG
TGGAGGGCCTGGCCGGCGAGCTGGAGCAGCTGCGGGCCAGGCTGGAGCACCACCCTCAGGGCCAGCGGGA
GCCCAGATCTCGAGCTATGTCAACGTCCACTAGCTGCCCGATTCCCGGGGGCCGGGACCAGCTGCCCGAC
TGCTACAGCACCACGCCGGGGGGCACGCTATACGCCACTACCCCCGGAGGCACCAGGATCATCGCCGACC
GAAAGTTCGCGCTGGAGTGCAAGAACTCACCCATTGCCCGGACACCCCCCTGCTGCGCACCTCAGATTCC
CGGGGCAACAACTCCTCCAACAGCCCCTCTCTCCAAGCTGGAGGAGCTGAAGGAGCAGGAGACAGAGGAA
GAGATACCCGATGACGCACAATTTGAAATGGACATCTAAGGATCCACCGGATCTAGATAACTGATCATAA
TCAGCCATACCACATTTGTAGAGGTTTTACTTGCTTTAAAAAACCTCCCACACCTCCCCCTGAACCTGAA
ACATAAAATGAATGCAATTGTTGTTGTTAACTTGTTTATTGCAGCTTATAATGGTTACAAATAAAGCAAT
AGCATCACAAATTTCACAAATAAAGCATTTTTTTCACTGCATTCTAGTTGTGGTTTGTCCAAACTCATCA
ATGTATCTTAACGCGTAAATTGTAAGCGTTAATATTTTGTTAAAATTCGCGTTAAATTTTTGTTAAATCA
GCTCATTTTTTAACCAATAGGCCGAAATCGGCAAAATCCCTTATAAATCAAAAGAATAGACCGAGATAGG
GT
[37 nt withheld, positions 1543-1579]
AAAGAACGTGGACTCCAACGTCAAAGG
[49 nt withheld, positions 1607-1655]
T
[91 nt withheld, positions 1657-1747]
G
[124 nt withheld, positions 1749-1872]
CAGGTGGCACTTTTCGGGGAAATGTGCGCGGAACCCCTATTTGTTTATTTTTCTAAATACATTCAAATAT
GTATCCGCTCATGAGACAATAACCCTGATAAATGCTTCAATAATATTGAAAAAGGAAGAGTCCTGAGGCG
GAAAGAACCAGCTGTGGAATGTGTGTCAGTTAGGGTGTGGAAAGTCCCCAGGCTCCCCAGCAGGCAGAAG
TATGCAAAGCATGCATCTCAATTAGTCAGCAACCAGGTGTGGAAAGTCCCCAGGCTCCCCAGCAGGCAGA
AGTATGCAAAGCATGCATCTCAATTAGTCAGCAACCATAGTCCCGCCCCTAACTCCGCCCATCCCGCCCC
TAACTCCGCCCAGTTCCGCCCATTCTCCGCCCCATGGCTGACTAATTTTTTTTATTTATGCAGAGGCCGA
GGCCGCCTCGGCCTCTGAGCTATTCCAGAAGTAGTGAGGAGGCTTTTTTGGAGGCCTAGGCTTTTGCAAA
GATCGATCAAGAGACAGGATGAGGATCGTTTCGCATGATTGAACAAGATGGATTGCACGCAGGTTCTCCG
GCCGCTTGGGTGGAGAGGCTATTCGGCTATGACTGGGCACAACAGACAATCGGCTGCTCTGATGCCGCCG
TGTTCCGGCTGTCAGCGCAGGGGCGCCCGGTTCTTTTTGTCAAGACCGACCTGTCCGGTGCCCTGAATGA
ACTGCAAGACGAGGCAGCGCGGCTATCGTGGCTGGCCACGACGGGCGTTCCTTGCGCAGCTGTGCTCGAC
GTTGTCACTGAAGCGGGAAGGGACTGGCTGCTATTGGGCGAAGTGCCGGGGCAGGATCTCCTGTCATCTC
ACCTTGCTCCTGCCGAGAAAGTATCCATCATGGCTGATGCAATGCGGCGGCTGCATACGCTTGATCCGGC
TACCTGCCCATTCGACCACCAAGCGAAACATCGCATCGAGCGAGCACGTACTCGGATGGAAGCCGGTCTT
GTCGATCAGGATGATCTGGACGAAGAGCATCAGGGGCTCGCGCCAGCCGAACTGTTCGCCAGGCTCAAGG
CGAGCATGCCCGACGGCGAGGATCTCGTCGTGACCCATGGCGATGCCTGCTTGCCGAATATCATGGTGGA
AAATGGCCGCTTTTCTGGATTCATCGACTGTGGCCGGCTGGGTGTGGCGGACCGCTATCAGGACATAGCG
TTGGCTACCCGTGATATTGCTGAAGAGCTTGGCGGCGAATGGGCTGACCGCTTCCTCGTGCTTTACGGTA
TCGCCGCTCCCGATTCGCAGCGCATCGCCTTCTATCGCCTTCTTGACGAGTTCTTCTGAGCGGGACTCTG
GGGTTCGAAATGACCGACCAAGCGACGCCCAACCTGCCATCACGAGATTTCGATTCCACCGCCGCCTTCT
ATGAAAGGTTGGGCTTCGGAATCGTTTTCCGGGACGCCGGCTGGATGATCCTCCAGCGCGGGGATCTCAT
GCTGGAGTTCTTCGCCCACCCTAGGGGGAGGCTAACTGAAACACGGAAGGAGACAATACCGGAAGGAACC
CGCGCTATGACGGCAATAAAAAGACAGAATAAAACGCACGGTGTTGGGTCGTTTGTTCATAAACGCGGGG
TTCGGTCCCAGGGCTGGCACTCTGTCGATACCCCACCGAGACCCCATTGGGGCCAATACGCCCGCGTTTC
TTCCTTTTCCCCACCCCACCCCCCAAGTTCGGGTGAAGGCCCAGGGCTCGCAGCCAACGTCGGGGCGGCA
GGCCCTGCCATAGCCTCAGGTTACTCATATATACTTTAGATTGATTTAAAACTTCATTTTTAATTTAAAA
GGATCTAGGTGAAGATCCTTTTTGATAATCTCATGACCAAAATCCCTTAACGTGAGTTTTCGTTCCACTG
AGCGTCAGACCCCGTAGAAAAGATCAAAGGATCTTCTTGAGATCCTTTTTTTCTGCGCGTAATCTGCTGC
TTGCAAACAAAAAAACCACCGCTACCAGCGGTGGTTTGTTTGCCGGATCAAGAGCTACCAACTCTTTTTC
CGAAGGTAACTGGCTTCAGCAGAGCGCAGATACCAAATACTGTCCTTCTAGTGTAGCCGTAGTTAGGCCA
CCACTTCAAGAACTCTGTAGCACCGCCTACATACCTCGCTCTGCTAATCCTGTTACCAGTGGCTGCTGCC
AGTGGCGATAAGTCGTGTCTTACCGGGTTGGACTCAAGACGATAGTTACCGGATAAGGCGCAGCGGTCGG
GCTGAACGGGGGGTTCGTGCACACAGCCCAGCTTGGAGCGAACGACCTACACCGAACTGAGATACCTACA
GCGTGAGCTATGAGAAAGCGCCACGCTTCCCGAAGGGAGAAAGGCGGACAGGTATCCGGTAAGCGGCAGG
GTCGGAACAGGAGAGCGCACGAGGGAGCTTCCAGGGGGAAACGCCTGGTATCTTTATAGTCCTGTCGGGT
TTCGCCACCTCTGACTTGAGCGTCGATTTTTGTGATGCTCGTCAGGGGGGCGGAGCCTATGGAAAAACGC
CAGCAACGCGGCCTTTTTACGGTTCCTGGCCTTTTGCTGGCCTTTTGCTCACATGTTCTTTCCTGCGTTA
TCCCCTGATTCTGTGGATAACCGTATTACCGCCATGCAT
